Addgene plasmid #137094: pL2-GPPPG
Purpose: iFLinkC Linker cloning
Depositing lab: Viktor Stein. Depositing organization: Technische Universitaet Darmstadt. Publication: iFLinkC: an iterative functional linker cloning strategy for the combinatorial assembly and recombination of linker peptides with functional domains. Grawe A, Ranglack J, Weyrich A, Stein V. Nucleic Acids Res. 2020 Jan 11. pii: 5700546. doi: 10.1093/nar/gkz1210. PubMed 31925441.
Backbone
  Vector backbone: pL2
  Vector type: Synthetic Biology
Growth in bacteria
  Bacterial resistance: Kanamycin, 50 μg/mL
  Growth temperature: 37°C
  Growth strain: DH5alpha
  Copy number: High Copy
Gene/Insert
  Gene/Insert name: GPPPG (alt names: Rigid: GPPPG Linker (5); P5)
  Species: Synthetic
  Cloning method: Unknown
Terms and licenses: Academic/Nonprofit Terms; Industry Terms: Not Available to Industry
How to cite: pL2-GPPPG was a gift from Viktor Stein (Addgene plasmid # 137094 ; http://n2t.net/addgene:137094 ; RRID:Addgene_137094)
