[The description below was written by a language model from this plasmid's Addgene catalogue record and pLannotate feature annotations shown in this document.]
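Description:
pL2-GPPPG is a very small (about 2 kb) bacterial storage plasmid from the iFLinkC (iterative functional linker cloning) toolkit. It is catalogued as a synthetic biology vector built on the pL2 backbone. It serves as the source of a single linker module: a synthetic five-residue GPPPG peptide linker, also listed as P5 and classed as a rigid linker, in keeping with its proline-rich composition. In the iFLinkC scheme, such linker entries are combined iteratively with functional protein domains, allowing libraries of fusion proteins with varied linker length and flexibility to be assembled and recombined.

The annotated features cover only the maintenance elements of the plasmid. A high-copy ColE1/pMB1/pUC-type origin drives replication in E. coli, consistent with the high-copy designation in the record. Selection relies on a kanamycin resistance gene encoding aminoglycoside phosphotransferase aph(3')-Ia, which lies on the reverse strand and spans the numbering origin of the circular sequence. Short fragments of rop and of the AmpR (bla) promoter were also detected. These are only partial matches, probably remnants of backbone ancestry rather than functional parts.

The linker insert itself is too short to have been picked up by automated annotation, so its position is not given. The record also does not describe the flanking restriction or assembly sites used to excise and join it, and the cloning method is listed as unknown. No promoter, tag or reporter associated with the linker is annotated, which fits a role as a part-donor plasmid for cloning rather than an expression construct.
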