Features (pLannotate 1.2.2; 4 found; start..end, strand, type, name):
    131..718     +  rep_origin     ori: high-copy-number ColE1/pMB1/pBR322/pUC origin of replication
    971..1005    -  CDS            rop (fragment): Rop protein, which maintains plasmids at low copy number; rop
   1100..1157    +  promoter       AmpR promoter (fragment): bla
   1166..3       -  CDS            KanR (across the origin): aminoglycoside phosphotransferase; aph(3')-Ia; confers resistance to kanamycin in bacteria or G418 (Geneticin®) in eukaryotes
>Addgene plasmid #137094 | pL2-GPPPG | addgene full sequence | sequence record 272105 | Addgene NGS Result
CATAACACCCCTTGTATTACTGTTTATGTAAGCAGACAGTTTTATTGTGAATTCTCATGACCAAAATCCC
TTAACGTGAGTTTTCGTTCCACTGAGCGTCAGACCCCGTAGAAAAGATCAAAGGATCTTCTTGAGATCCT
TTTTTTCTGCGCGTAATCTGCTGCTTGCAAACAAAAAAACCACCGCTACCAGCGGTGGTTTGTTTGCCGG
ATCAAGAGCTACCAACTCTTTTTCCGAAGGTAACTGGCTTCAGCAGAGCGCAGATACCAAATACTGTTCT
TCTAGTGTAGCCGTAGTTAGGCCACCACTTCAAGAACTCTGTAGCACCGCCTACATACCTCGCTCTGCTA
ATCCTGTTACCAGTGGCTGCTGCCAGTGGCGATAAGTCGTGTCTTACCGGGTTGGACTCAAGACGATAGT
TACCGGATAAGGCGCAGCGGTCGGGCTGAACGGGGGGTTCGTGCACACAGCCCAGCTTGGAGCGAACGAC
CTACACCGAACTGAGATACCTACAGCGTGAGCTATGAGAAAGCGCCACGCTTCCCGAAGGGAGAAAGGCG
GACAGGTATCCGGTAAGCGGCAGGGTCGGAACAGGAGAGCGCACGAGGGAGCTTCCAGGGGGAAACGCCT
GGTATCTTTATAGTCCTGTCGGGTTTCGCCACCTCTGACTTGAGCGTCGATTTTTGTGATCTCGTCAGGG
GGGCGGAGCCTATGGAAAAACGCCAGCAACGCGGCCTTTTTACGGTTCCTGGCCTTTTGCTGGCCTTTTG
CTCACATGTTCTTTCCTGCGTTATCCCCTGATTCTGTGGATAACCGTATTACCGCCAATTGGCTCGCCGC
AGCCGAACGACCGAGCGCAGCGAGTCACCCGAAGACCATTTTGGACGCCAGCAGTGGGTCCGCCTCCAGG
GCATTGCATCCAGCCCCGAGCAAAAGGAGACCCCTGACTAGTCTCCGGGAGCTGCATGTGTCAGAGGTTT
TCACCGTCATCACCGAAACGCGCGACACGAAAGGGCCTCGTGATACGCCTATTTTTATAGGTTAATGTCA
TGATAATAATGGTTTCTTAGACGTCAGGTGGCCTTTTCGGGGAAATGTGCGCGGAACCCCTATTTGTTTA
TTTTTCTAAATACATTCAAATATGTATCCGCTCATGAATTAATTCTTAGAAAAACTCATCGAGCATCAAA
TGAAACTGCAATTTATTCATATCAGGATTATCAATACCATATTTTTGAAAAAGCCGTTTCTGTAATGAAG
GAGAAAACTCACCGAGGCAGTTCCATAGGATGGCAAGATCCTGGTATCGGTCTGCGATTCCGACTCGTCC
AACATCAATACAACCTATTAATTTCCCCTCGTCAAAAATAAGGTTATCAAGTGAGAAATCACCATGAGTG
ACGACTGAATCCGGTGAGAATGGCAAAAGTTTATGCATTTCTTTCCAGACTTGTTCAACAGGCCAGCCAT
TACGCTCGTCATCAAAATCACTCGCATCAACCAAACCGTTATTCATTCGTGATTGCGCCTGAGCCAGACG
AAATACGCGGTCGCTGTTAAAAGGACAATTACAAACAGGAATCGAATGCAACCGGCGCAGGAACACCGCC
AGCGCATCAACAATATTTTCACCTGAATCAGGATATTCTTCTAATACCTGGAATGCTGTTTTCCCTGGGA
TCGCCGTGGTGAGTAACCATGCATCATCAGGAGTACGGATAAAATGCTTGATGGTCGGAAGAGGCATAAA
TTCCGTCAGCCAGTTTAGTCTGACCATCTCATCTGTAACATCATTGGCAACGCTACCTTTGCCATGTTTC
AGAAACAACTCTGGCGCATCGGGCTTCCCATACAATCGATAGATTGTCGCACCTGATTGCCCGACATTAT
CGCGAGCCCATTTATACCCATATAAATCAGCATCCATGTTGGAATTTAATCGCGGCCTAGAGCAAGACGT
TTCCCGTTGAATATGGCT
